>Addgene plasmid #142430 | TFORF2464 | addgene full sequence | sequence record 317783 | Addgene NGS Result
GGCTCCGGTGCCCGTCAGTGGGCAGAGCGCACATCGCCCACAGTCCCCGAGAAGTTGGGGGGAGGGGTCG
GCAATTGAACCGGTGCCTAGAGAAGGTGGCGCGGGGTAAACTGGGAAAGTGATGTCGTGTACTGGCTCCG
CCTTTTTCCCGAGGGTGGGGGAGAACCGTATATAAGTGCAGTAGTCGCCGTGAACGTTCTTTTTCGCAAC
GGGTTTGCCGCCAGAACACAGGTAAGTGCCGTGTGTGGTTCCCGCGGGCCTGGCCTCTTTACGGGTTATG
GCCCTTGCGTGCCTTGAATTACTTCCACCTGGCTGCAGTACGTGATTCTTGATCCCGAGCTTCGGGTTGG
AAGTGGGTGGGAGAGTTCGAGGCCTTGCGCTTAAGGAGCCCCTTCGCCTCGTGCTTGAGTTGAGGCCTGG
CCTGGGCGCTGGGGCCGCCGCGTGCGAATCTGGTGGCACCTTCGCGCCTGTCTCGCTGCTTTCGATAAGT
CTCTAGCCATTTAAAATTTTTGATGACCTGCTGCGACGCTTTTTTTCTGGCAAGATAGTCTTGTAAATGC
GGGCCAAGATCTGCACACTGGTATTTCGGTTTTTGGGGCCGCGGGCGGCGACGGGGCCCGTGCGTCCCAG
CGCACATGTTCGGCGAGGCGGGGCCTGCGAGCGCGGCCACCGAGAATCGGACGGGGGTAGTCTCAAGCTG
GCCGGCCTGCTCTGGTGCCTGGCCTCGCGCCGCCGTGTATCGCCCCGCCCTGGGCGGCAAGGCTGGCCCG
GTCGGCACCAGTTGCGTGAGCGGAAAGATGGCCGCTTCCCGGCCCTGCTGCAGGGAGCTCAAAATGGAGG
ACGCGGCGCTCGGGAGAGCGGGCGGGTGAGTCACCCACACAAAGGAAAAGGGCCTTTCCGTCCTCAGCCG
TCGCTTCATGTGACTCCACGGAGTACCGGGCGCCGTCCAGGCACCTCGATTAGTTCTCGAGCTTTTGGAG
TACGTCGTCTTTAGGTTGGGGGGAGGGGTTTTATGCGATGGAGTTTCCCCACACTGAGTGGGTGGAGACT
GAAGTTAGGCCAGCTTGGCACTTGATGTAATTCTCCTTGGAATTTGCCCTTTTTGAGTTTGGATCTTGGT
TCATTCTCAAGCCTCAGACAGTGGTTCAAAGTTTTTTTCTTCCATTTCAGGTGTCGTGAGGCTAGCACCG
CCACCATGTATGATGGCACCAAGGAGGTGCCCATGAACCCAGTGAAGATATATCAAGTGTGTGACATCCC
TCAGCCCCAGGGCTCGATCATTAACCCAGGATCCACAGGGTCTGCTCCCTGGGATGAGAAGGATAATGAT
GTGGATGAAGAAGATGAGGAAGATGAGCTGGATCAGTCGCAGCACCATGTTCCCATCCAGGACACCTTCC
CCTTCCTGAACATCAATGGTTCTCCCATGGCGCCAGCCAGTGTGGGCAATTGCAGTGTGGGCAACTGCAG
CCCGGAGGCAGTGTGGCCCAAAACTGAACCCCTGGAGATGGAAGTACCCCAGGCACCTATACAGCCCTTC
TATAGCTCTCCAGAACTGTGGATCAGCTCTCTCCCAATGACTGACCTGGACATCAAGTTTCAGTACCGTG
GGAAGGAGTACGGGCAGACCATGACCGTGAGCAACCCTCAGGGCTGCCGACTCTTCTATGGGGACCTGGG
TCCCATGCCTGACCAGGAGGAGCTCTTTGGTCCCGTCAGCCTGGAGCAGGTCAAATTCCCAGGTCCTGAG
CATATTACCAATGAGAAGCAGAAGCTGTTCACTAGCAAGCTGCTGGACGTCATGGACAGAGGACTGATCC
TGGAGGTCAGCGGTCATGCCATTTATGCCATCAGGCTGTGCCAGTGCAAGGTGTACTGGTCTGGGCCATG
TGCCCCATCACTTGTTGCTCCCAACCTGATTGAGAGACAAAAGAAGGTCAAGCTATTTTGTCTGGAAACA
TTCCTTAGCGATCTCATTGCCCACCAGAAAGGACAGATAGAGAAGCAGCCACCGTTTGAGATCTACTTAT
GCTTTGGGGAAGAATGGCCAGATGGGAAACCATTGGAAAGGAAACTCATCTTGGTTCAGGTCATTCCAGT
AGTGGCTCGGATGATCTACGAGATGTTTTCTGGTGATTTCACACGATCCTTTGATAGTGGCAGTGTCCGC
CTGCAGATCTCAACCCCAGACATCAAGGATAACATCGTTGCTCAGCTGAAGCAGCTGTACCGCATCCTTC
AAACCCAGGAGAGCTGGCAGCCCATGCAGCCCACCCCCAGCATGCAACTGCCCCCTGCCCTGCCTCCCCA
GTAGTAATGAACTAGTCCGTAACTTGAAAGTATTTCGATTTCTTGGCTTTATATATCTTGTGGAAAGGAC
GATTGGCAAATAGTGGTTCTAGGGCCACGCGTTAAGTCGACAATCAACCTCTGGATTACAAAATTTGTGA
AAGATTGACTGGTATTCTTAACTATGTTGCTCCTTTTACGCTATGTGGATACGCTGCTTTAATGCCTTTG
TATCATGCTATTGCTTCCCGTATGGCTTTCATTTTCTCCTCCTTGTATAAATCCTGGTTGCTGTCTCTTT
ATGAGGAGTTGTGGCCCGTTGTCAGGCAACGTGGCGTGGTGTGCACTGTGTTTGCTGACGCAACCCCCAC
TGGTTGGGGCATTGCCACCACCTGTCAGCTCCTTTCCGGGACTTTCGCTTTCCCCCTCCCTATTGCCACG
GCGGAACTCATCGCCGCCTGCCTTGCCCGCTGCTGGACAGGGGCTCGGCTGTTGGGCACTGACAATTCCG
TGGTGTTGTCGGGGAAATCATCGTCCTTTCCTTGGCTGCTCGCCTGTGTTGCCACCTGGATTCTGCGCGG
GACGTCCTTCTGCTACGTCCCTTCGGCCCTCAATCCAGCGGACCTTCCTTCCCGCGGCCTGCTGCCGGCT
CTGCGGCCTCTTCCGCGTCTTCGCCTTCGCCCTCAGACGAGTCGGATCTCCCTTTGGGCCGCCTCCCCGC
GTCGACTTTAAGACCAATGACTTACAAGGCAGCTGTAGATCTTAGCCACTTTTTAAAAGAAAAGGGGGGA
CTGGAAGGGCTAATTCACTCCCAACGAAGACAAGATCTGCTTTTTGCTTGTACTGGGTCTCTCTGGTTAG
ACCAGATCTGAGCCTGGGAGCTCTCTGGCTAACTAGGGAACCCACTGCTTAAGCCTCAATAAAGCTTGCC
TTGAGTGCTTCAAGTAGTGTGTGCCCGTCTGTTGTGTGACTCTGGTAACTAGAGATCCCTCAGACCCTTT
TAGTCAGTGTGGAAAATCTCTAGCAGTACGTATAGTAGTTCATGTCATCTTATTATTCAGTATTTATAAC
TTGCAAAGAAATGAATATCAGAGAGTGAGAGGAACTTGTTTATTGCAGCTTATAATGGTTACAAATAAAG
CAATAGCATCACAAATTTCACAAATAAAGCATTTTTTTCACTGCATTCTAGTTGTGGTTTGTCCAAACTC
ATCAATGTATCTTATCATGTCTGGCTCTAGCTATCCCGCCCCTAACTCCGCCCATCCCGCCCCTAACTCC
GCCCAGTTCCGCCCATTCTCCGCCCCATGGCTGACTAATTTTTTTTATTTATGCAGAGGCCGAGGCCGCC
TCGGCCTCTGAGCTATTCCAGAAGTAGTGAGGAGGCTTTTTTGGAGGCCTAGGGACGTACCCAATTCGCC
CTATAGTGAGTCGTATTACGCGCGCTCACTGGCCGTCGTTTTACAACGTCGTGACTGGGAAAACCCTGGC
GTTACCCAACTTAATCGCCTTGCAGCACATCCCCCTTTCGCCAGCTGGCGTAATAGCGAAGAGGCCCGCA
CCGATCGCCCTTCCCAACAGTTGCGCAGCCTGAATGGCGAATGGG
[124 nt withheld, positions 3896-4019]
C
[91 nt withheld, positions 4021-4111]
A
[49 nt withheld, positions 4113-4161]
CCTTTGACGTTGGAGTCCACGTTCTTT
[37 nt withheld, positions 4189-4225]
ACCCTATCTCGGTCTATTCTTTTGATTTATAAGGGATTTTGCCGATTTCGGCCTATTGGTTAAAAAATGA
GCTGATTTAACAAAAATTTAACGCGAATTTTAACAAAATATTAACGCTTACAATTTAGGTGGCACTTTTC
GGGGAAATGTGCGCGGAACCCCTATTTGTTTATTTTTCTAAATACATTCAAATATGTATCCGCTCATGAG
ACAATAACCCTGATAAATGCTTCAATAATATTGAAAAAGGAAGAGTATGAGTATTCAACATTTCCGTGTC
GCCCTTATTCCCTTTTTTGCGGCATTTTGCCTTCCTGTTTTTGCTCACCCAGAAACGCTGGTGAAAGTAA
AAGATGCTGAAGATCAGTTGGGTGCACGAGTGGGTTACATCGAACTGGATCTCAACAGCGGTAAGATCCT
TGAGAGTTTTCGCCCCGAAGAACGTTTTCCAATGATGAGCACTTTTAAAGTTCTGCTATGTGGCGCGGTA
TTATCCCGTATTGACGCCGGGCAAGAGCAACTCGGTCGCCGCATACACTATTCTCAGAATGACTTGGTTG
AGTACTCACCAGTCACAGAAAAGCATCTTACGGATGGCATGACAGTAAGAGAATTATGCAGTGCTGCCAT
AACCATGAGTGATAACACTGCGGCCAACTTACTTCTGACAACGATCGGAGGACCGAAGGAGCTAACCGCT
TTTTTGCACAACATGGGGGATCATGTAACTCGCCTTGATCGTTGGGAACCGGAGCTGAATGAAGCCATAC
CAAACGACGAGCGTGACACCACGATGCCTGTAGCAATGGCAACAACGTTGCGCAAACTATTAACTGGCGA
ACTACTTACTCTAGCTTCCCGGCAACAATTAATAGACTGGATGGAGGCGGATAAAGTTGCAGGACCACTT
CTGCGCTCGGCCCTTCCGGCTGGCTGGTTTATTGCTGATAAATCTGGAGCCGGTGAGCGTGGGTCTCGCG
GTATCATTGCAGCACTGGGGCCAGATGGTAAGCCCTCCCGTATCGTAGTTATCTACACGACGGGGAGTCA
GGCAACTATGGATGAACGAAATAGACAGATCGCTGAGATAGGTGCCTCACTGATTAAGCATTGGTAACTG
TCAGACCAAGTTTACTCATATATACTTTAGATTGATTTAAAACTTCATTTTTAATTTAAAAGGATCTAGG
TGAAGATCCTTTTTGATAATCTCATGACCAAAATCCCTTAACGTGAGTTTTCGTTCCACTGAGCGTCAGA
CCCCGTAGAAAAGATCAAAGGATCTTCTTGAGATCCTTTTTTTCTGCGCGTAATCTGCTGCTTGCAAACA
AAAAAACCACCGCTACCAGCGGTGGTTTGTTTGCCGGATCAAGAGCTACCAACTCTTTTTCCGAAGGTAA
CTGGCTTCAGCAGAGCGCAGATACCAAATACTGTTCTTCTAGTGTAGCCGTAGTTAGGCCACCACTTCAA
GAACTCTGTAGCACCGCCTACATACCTCGCTCTGCTAATCCTGTTACCAGTGGCTGCTGCCAGTGGCGAT
AAGTCGTGTCTTACCGGGTTGGACTCAAGACGATAGTTACCGGATAAGGCGCAGCGGTCGGGCTGAACGG
GGGGTTCGTGCACACAGCCCAGCTTGGAGCGAACGACCTACACCGAACTGAGATACCTACAGCGTGAGCT
ATGAGAAAGCGCCACGCTTCCCGAAGGGAGAAAGGCGGACAGGTATCCGGTAAGCGGCAGGGTCGGAACA
GGAGAGCGCACGAGGGAGCTTCCAGGGGGAAACGCCTGGTATCTTTATAGTCCTGTCGGGTTTCGCCACC
TCTGACTTGAGCGTCGATTTTTGTGATGCTCGTCAGGGGGGCGGAGCCTATGGAAAAACGCCAGCAACGC
GGCCTTTTTACGGTTCCTGGCCTTTTGCTGGCCTTTTGCTCACATGTTCTTTCCTGCGTTATCCCCTGAT
TCTGTGGATAACCGTATTACCGCCTTTGAGTGAGCTGATACCGCTCGCCGCAGCCGAACGACCGAGCGCA
GCGAGTCAGTGAGCGAGGAAGCGGAAGAGCGCCCAATACGCAAACCGCCTCTCCCCGCGCGTTGGCCGAT
TCATTAATGCAGCTGGCACGACAGGTTTCCCGACTGGAAAGCGGGCAGTGAGCGCAACGCAATTAATGTG
AGTTAGCTCACTCATTAGGCACCCCAGGCTTTACACTTTATGCTTCCGGCTCGTATGTTGTGTGGAATTG
TGAGCGGATAACAATTTCACACAGGAAACAGCTATGACCATGATTACGCCAAGCGCGCAATTAACCCTCA
CTAAAGGGAACAAAAGCTGGAGCTGCAAGCTTAATGTAGTCTTATGCAATACTCTTGTAGTCTTGCAACA
TGGTAACGATGAGTTAGCAACATGCCTTACAAGGAGAGAAAAAGCACCGTGCATGCCGATTGGTGGAAGT
AAGGTGGTACGATCGTGCCTTATTAGGAAGGCAACAGACGGGTCTGACATGGATTGGACGAACCACTGAA
TTGCCGCATTGCAGAGATATTGTATTTAAGTGCCTAGCTCGATACATAAACGGGTCTCTCTGGTTAGACC
AGATCTGAGCCTGGGAGCTCTCTGGCTAACTAGGGAACCCACTGCTTAAGCCTCAATAAAGCTTGCCTTG
AGTGCTTCAAGTAGTGTGTGCCCGTCTGTTGTGTGACTCTGGTAACTAGAGATCCCTCAGACCCTTTTAG
TCAGTGTGGAAAATCTCTAGCAGTGGCGCCCGAACAGGGACTTGAAAGCGAAAGGGAAACCAGAGGAGCT
CTCTCGACGCAGGACTCGGCTTGCTGAAGCGCGCACGGCAAGAGGCGAGGGGCGGCGACTGGTGAGTACG
CCAAAAATTTTGACTAGCGGAGGCTAGAAGGAGAGAGATGGGTGCGAGAGCGTCAGTATTAAGCGGGGGA
GAATTAGATCGCGATGGGAAAAAATTCGGTTAAGGCCAGGGGGAAAGAAAAAATATAAATTAAAACATAT
AGTATGGGCAAGCAGGGAGCTAGAACGATTCGCAGTTAATCCTGGCCTGTTAGAAACATCAGAAGGCTGT
AGACAAATACTGGGACAGCTACAACCATCCCTTCAGACAGGATCAGAAGAACTTAGATCATTATATAATA
CAGTAGCAACCCTCTATTGTGTGCATCAAAGGATAGAGATAAAAGACACCAAGGAAGCTTTAGACAAGAT
AGAGGAAGAGCAAAACAAAAGTAAGACCACCGCACAGCAAGCGGCCGCTGATCTTCAGACCTGGAGGAGG
AGATATGAGGGACAATTGGAGAAGTGAATTATATAAATATAAAGTAGTAAAAATTGAACCATTAGGAGTA
GCACCCACCAAGGCAAAGAGAAGAGTGGTGCAGAGAGAAAAAAGAGCAGTGGGAATAGGAGCTTTGTTCC
TTGGGTTCTTGGGAGCAGCAGGAAGCACTATGGGCGCAGCGTCAATGACGCTGACGGTACAGGCCAGACA
ATTATTGTCTGGTATAGTGCAGCAGCAGAACAATTTGCTGAGGGCTATTGAGGCGCAACAGCATCTGTTG
CAACTCACAGTCTGGGGCATCAAGCAGCTCCAGGCAAGAATCCTGGCTGTGGAAAGATACCTAAAGGATC
AACAGCTCCTGGGGATTTGGGGTTGCTCTGGAAAACTCATTTGCACCACTGCTGTGCCTTGGAATGCTAG
TTGGAGTAATAAATCTCTGGAACAGATTTGGAATCACACGACCTGGATGGAGTGGGACAGAGAAATTAAC
AATTACACAAGCTTAATACACTCCTTAATTGAAGAATCGCAAAACCAGCAAGAAAAGAATGAACAAGAAT
TATTGGAATTAGATAAATGGGCAAGTTTGTGGAATTGGTTTAACATAACAAATTGGCTGTGGTATATAAA
ATTATTCATAATGATAGTAGGAGGCTTGGTAGGTTTAAGAATAGTTTTTGCTGTACTTTCTATAGTGAAT
AGAGTTAGGCAGGGATATTCACCATTATCGTTTCAGACCCACCTCCCAACCCCGAGGGGACCCATGCATT
GCATCTCAATTAGTCAGCAACCAGGTGTGGAAAGTCCCCAGGCTCCCCAGCAGGCAGAAGTATGCAAAGC
ATGCGTCTCAATTAGTCAGCAACCATAGTCCCGCCCCTAACTCCGCCCATCCCGCCCCTAACTCCGCCCA
GTTCCGCCCATTCTCCGCCCCATGGCTGACTAATTTTTTTTATTTATGCAGAGGCCGAGGCCGCCTCGGC
CTCTGAGCTATTCCAGAAGTAGTGAGGAGGCTTTTTTGGAGGCCTAGGCTTTTGCAAAAAGCTTTCTAGA
GGTACCACCGGAGCTTACCATGACCGAGTACAAGCCCACGGTGCGCCTCGCCACCCGCGACGACGTCCCC
AGGGCCGTACGCACCCTCGCCGCCGCGTTCGCCGACTACCCCGCCACGCGCCACACCGTCGATCCGGACC
GCCACATCGAGCGGGTCACCGAGCTGCAAGAACTCTTCCTCACGCGCGTCGGGCTCGACATCGGCAAGGT
GTGGGTCGCGGACGACGGCGCCGCCGTGGCGGTCTGGACCACGCCGGAGAGCGTCGAAGCGGGGGCGGTG
TTCGCCGAGATCGGCCCGCGCATGGCCGAGTTGAGCGGTTCCCGGCTGGCCGCGCAGCAACAGATGGAAG
GCCTCCTGGCGCCGCACCGGCCCAAGGAGCCCGCGTGGTTCCTGGCCACCGTCGGCGTCTCGCCCGACCA
CCAGGGCAAGGGTCTGGGCAGCGCCGTCGTGCTCCCCGGAGTGGAGGCGGCCGAGCGCGCCGGGGTGCCC
GCCTTCCTGGAGACCTCCGCGCCCCGCAACCTCCCCTTCTACGAGCGGCTCGGCTTCACCGTCACCGCCG
ACGTCGAGGTGCCCGAAGGACCGCGCACCTGGTGCATGACCCGCAAGCCCGGTGCCAGTTAACGAATTCT
AGATCTTGAGACAAATGGCAGTATTCATCCACAATTTTAAAAGAAAAGGGGGGATTGGGGGGTACAGTGC
AGGGGAAAGAATAGTAGACATAATAGCAACAGACATACAAACTAAAGAATTACAAAAACAAATTACAAAA
ATTCAAAATTTTCGGGTTTATTACAGGGACAGCAGAGATCCACTTTGGCGCCGGCTCGAGGCCTGCAGGT
GCAAAGATGGATAAAGTTTTAAACAGAGAGGAATCTTTGCAGCTAATGGACCTTCTAGGTCTTGAAAGGA
GTGGGAATT
Features (pLannotate 1.2.2; 31 found; start..end, strand, type, name):
      1..1179    +  promoter       EF-1α promoter: strong constitutive promoter for human elongation factor EF-1α
   1196..2311    +  CDS            IRF6 (fragment): IRF6_HUMAN - Experimental evidence at protein level: Swiss-Prot protein existence level 1. Probable DNA-binding transcriptional activator. Key determinant of the keratinocyte proliferation-differentiation switch involved in appropriate epidermal development (By similarity). Plays a role in regulating mammary epithelial cell proliferation (By similarity). May regulate WDR65 transcription (By similarity). From Homo sapiens (Human).
   2327..2380    +  promoter       U6 promoter (fragment): RNA polymerase III promoter for human U6 snRNA
   2422..3010    +  misc_feature   WPRE: woodchuck hepatitis virus posttranscriptional regulatory element
   3061..3080    +  misc_feature   cPPT/CTS (fragment): central polypurine tract and central termination sequence of HIV-1
   3082..3315    +  LTR            3' LTR (ΔU3): self-inactivating 3' long terminal repeat (LTR) from HIV-1
   3393..3514    +  polyA_signal   SV40 poly(A) signal: SV40 polyadenylation signal
   3554..3689    +  rep_origin     SV40 ori: SV40 origin of replication
   3710..3728    -  promoter       T7 promoter: promoter for bacteriophage T7 RNA polymerase
   3736..3891    +  CDS            lacZα (fragment): LacZα fragment of β-galactosidase; lacZ fragment
   3896..4324    +  rep_origin     f1 ori (sequence partly withheld): f1 bacteriophage origin of replication; arrow indicates direction of (+) strand synthesis
   4377..4481    +  promoter       AmpR promoter: bla
   4482..5342    +  CDS            AmpR: β-lactamase; bla; confers resistance to ampicillin, carbenicillin, and related antibiotics
   5513..6101    +  rep_origin     ori: high-copy-number ColE1/pMB1/pBR322/pUC origin of replication
   6284..6376    +  CDS            lacI (fragment): lac repressor; lacI; The lac repressor binds to the lac operator to inhibit transcription in E. coli. This inhibition can be relieved by adding lactose or isopropyl-β-D-thiogalactopyranoside (IPTG).
   6389..6410    +  protein_bind   CAP binding site: CAP binding activates transcription in the presence of cAMP. E. coli catabolite activator protein
   6425..6455    +  promoter       lac promoter: promoter for the E. coli lac operon
   6463..6479    +  protein_bind   lac operator: The lac repressor binds to the lac operator to inhibit transcription in E. coli. This inhibition can be relieved by adding lactose or isopropyl-β-D-thiogalactopyranoside (IPTG). lac repressor encoded by lacI
   6524..6542    +  promoter       T3 promoter: promoter for bacteriophage T3 RNA polymerase
   6570..6796    +  promoter       RSV promoter: Rous sarcoma virus enhancer/promoter
   6797..6977    +  LTR            5' LTR (truncated): truncated 5' long terminal repeat (LTR) from HIV-1
   7024..7149    +  misc_feature   HIV-1 Ψ: packaging signal of human immunodeficiency virus type 1
   7133..7496    +  CDS            HIV-1 gag (fragment): gag protein from human immunodeficiency virus 1; gag
   7642..7875    +  misc_feature   RRE: The Rev response element (RRE) of HIV-1 allows for Rev-dependent mRNA export from the nucleus to the cytoplasm.
   8252..8278    +  CDS            Rev (fragment): human immunodeficiency virus 1 (HIV-1) Rev protein; rev; enhances nuclear export of unspliced and incompletely spliced viral mRNAs
   8285..8308    +  promoter       SV40 promoter (fragment): SV40 early promoter
   8309..8380    +  promoter       SV40 promoter (fragment): SV40 enhancer and early promoter
   8404..8539    +  rep_origin     SV40 ori: SV40 origin of replication
   8585..9181    +  CDS            PuroR (fragment): puromycin N-acetyltransferase; pac from Streptomyces; confers resistance to puromycin
   9230..9347    +  misc_feature   cPPT/CTS: central polypurine tract and central termination sequence of HIV-1
   9412..9478    +  CDS            small t antigen (fragment): SV40 (simian virus 40) small t antigen
