[The description below was written by a language model from this plasmid's Addgene catalogue record and pLannotate feature annotations shown in this document.]
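Description:
TFORF2464 is a third-generation-style, self-inactivating lentiviral expression plasmid built on the pLX_TRC317 backbone, and it belongs to a barcoded collection of human transcription factor open reading frames. It carries human IRF6, a probable DNA-binding transcriptional activator implicated in the keratinocyte proliferation–differentiation switch. The depositor's transcript references indicate a specific isoform, and the annotation accordingly matches only part of the canonical IRF6 protein. The synthesized ORF sits directly downstream of a strong constitutive EF-1α promoter and is followed by a WPRE, which enhances transcript stability and expression. According to the record, each plasmid in the collection also carries a unique 24-bp barcode. The barcode is not annotated in the feature table, and the short U6-promoter fragment called between the ORF and the WPRE is too small to be a functional promoter.

The viral framework consists of an RSV promoter driving a truncated HIV-1 5' LTR, the Ψ packaging signal with a partial gag sequence, the RRE for Rev-dependent nuclear export, a cPPT/CTS, and a ΔU3 3' LTR that inactivates the LTR promoter after integration. Between the RRE and the EF-1α promoter, an SV40 early promoter drives puromycin N-acetyltransferase, so transduced mammalian cells can be selected with puromycin. In bacteria the plasmid is maintained through a high-copy ColE1/pUC origin and ampicillin resistance. An f1 origin and lac/T7/T3 remnants from the cloning backbone are also present. The depositor cautions that recombination can occur during propagation. The construct is intended for IRF6 overexpression, either alone or in pooled screens, where the barcode identifies which transcription factor each cell received, as in directed-differentiation studies.
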