Addgene plasmid #142430: TFORF2464
Purpose: Lentiviral vector for overexpressing transcription factor ORFs with unique 24-bp barcodes. Barcodes facilitate identification of transcription factors in pooled screens.
Depositing lab: Feng Zhang. Depositing organization: Broad Institute. Publication: A transcription factor atlas of directed differentiation. Joung J, Ma S, Tay T, Geiger-Schuller KR, Kirchgatterer PC, Verdine VK, Guo B, Arias-Garcia MA, Allen WE, Singh A, Kuksenko O, Abudayyeh OO, Gootenberg JS, Fu Z, Macrae RK, Buenrostro JD, Regev A, Zhang F. Cell. 2023 Jan 5;186(1):209-229.e26. doi: 10.1016/j.cell.2022.11.026. PubMed 36608654.
Backbone
  Vector backbone: pLX_TRC317
  Backbone manufacturer: Broad Institute Genetic Perturbation Platform
  Backbone size w/o insert (bp): 8264
  Vector type: Mammalian Expression, Lentiviral
  Selectable markers: Puromycin
Growth in bacteria
  Bacterial resistance: Ampicillin, 100 μg/mL
  Growth temperature: 37°C
  Growth strain: NEB Stable
  Copy number: High Copy
Gene/Insert
  Gene/Insert name: IRF6
  Species: H. sapiens (human)
  Insert size (bp): 1220
  Entrez Gene: IRF6 (a.k.a. LPS, OFC6, PIT, PPS, PPS1, VWS, VWS1)
  Promoter: EF1a
  Cloning method: Unknown
  Sequencing primers: 5′ GGGTGGAGACTGAAGTTAGGCCAG; 3′ CACATAGCGTAAAAGGAGCAACATAG
Terms and licenses: Academic/Nonprofit Terms; Industry Terms: Not Available to Industry
Depositor comments: NM_001206696,ENST00000542854 . The transcription factor ORF portion of this plasmid was synthesized by Genewiz. Please test multiple small colonies in case of plasmid recombination. To make this collection available in a timely manner, a portion of this collection was not fully sequenced by Addgene. If an Addgene verified full plasmid sequence is not available, please contact us prior to placing an order to request the full sequence.
How to cite: TFORF2464 was a gift from Feng Zhang (Addgene plasmid # 142430 ; http://n2t.net/addgene:142430 ; RRID:Addgene_142430)
