>Addgene plasmid #142430 | TFORF2464 | depositor partial sequence | sequence record 279428 | Insert
ACCGCCACCATGTATGATGGCACCAAGGAGGTGCCCATGAACCCAGTGAAGATATATCAAGTGTGTGACA
TCCCTCAGCCCCAGGGCTCGATCATTAACCCAGGATCCACAGGGTCTGCTCCCTGGGATGAGAAGGATAA
TGATGTGGATGAAGAAGATGAGGAAGATGAGCTGGATCAGTCGCAGCACCATGTTCCCATCCAGGACACC
TTCCCCTTCCTGAACATCAATGGTTCTCCCATGGCGCCAGCCAGTGTGGGCAATTGCAGTGTGGGCAACT
GCAGCCCGGAGGCAGTGTGGCCCAAAACTGAACCCCTGGAGATGGAAGTACCCCAGGCACCTATACAGCC
CTTCTATAGCTCTCCAGAACTGTGGATCAGCTCTCTCCCAATGACTGACCTGGACATCAAGTTTCAGTAC
CGTGGGAAGGAGTACGGGCAGACCATGACCGTGAGCAACCCTCAGGGCTGCCGACTCTTCTATGGGGACC
TGGGTCCCATGCCTGACCAGGAGGAGCTCTTTGGTCCCGTCAGCCTGGAGCAGGTCAAATTCCCAGGTCC
TGAGCATATTACCAATGAGAAGCAGAAGCTGTTCACTAGCAAGCTGCTGGACGTCATGGACAGAGGACTG
ATCCTGGAGGTCAGCGGTCATGCCATTTATGCCATCAGGCTGTGCCAGTGCAAGGTGTACTGGTCTGGGC
CATGTGCCCCATCACTTGTTGCTCCCAACCTGATTGAGAGACAAAAGAAGGTCAAGCTATTTTGTCTGGA
AACATTCCTTAGCGATCTCATTGCCCACCAGAAAGGACAGATAGAGAAGCAGCCACCGTTTGAGATCTAC
TTATGCTTTGGGGAAGAATGGCCAGATGGGAAACCATTGGAAAGGAAACTCATCTTGGTTCAGGTCATTC
CAGTAGTGGCTCGGATGATCTACGAGATGTTTTCTGGTGATTTCACACGATCCTTTGATAGTGGCAGTGT
CCGCCTGCAGATCTCAACCCCAGACATCAAGGATAACATCGTTGCTCAGCTGAAGCAGCTGTACCGCATC
CTTCAAACCCAGGAGAGCTGGCAGCCCATGCAGCCCACCCCCAGCATGCAACTGCCCCCTGCCCTGCCTC
CCCAGTAGTAATGAACTAGTCCGTAACTTGAAAGTATTTCGATTTCTTGGCTTTATATATCTTGTGGAAA
GGACGATTGGCAAATAGTGGTTCTAGGGCC
