>Addgene plasmid #142430 | TFORF2464 | depositor partial sequence | sequence record 279429 | Barcode
TTGGCAAATAGTGGTTCTAGGGCC
